Addgene plasmid #130221: pRDAX-EMMI-019 IRES-B[C335T](H-I)//Esp3I
Purpose: EMMA Kit # 1000000119 extension
Depositing lab: Gary Lewin. Depositing organization: Max-Delbrueck-Centrum fuer Molekulare Medizin (MDC).
Backbone
  Vector backbone: custom built
  Vector type: Synthetic Biology
Growth in bacteria
  Bacterial resistance: Kanamycin, 50 μg/mL
  Growth temperature: 37°C
  Growth strain: DH5alpha
  Copy number: High Copy
Gene/Insert
  Gene/Insert name: IRES-B[C335T]
  Species: viral
  Mutation: C335T
  Cloning method: Restriction Enzyme; 5′ cloning site unknown (unknown if destroyed); 3′ cloning site unknown (unknown if destroyed)
Terms and licenses: Academic/Nonprofit Terms; Industry Terms: Not Available to Industry
How to cite: pRDAX-EMMI-019 IRES-B[C335T](H-I)//Esp3I was a gift from Gary Lewin (Addgene plasmid # 130221 ; http://n2t.net/addgene:130221 ; RRID:Addgene_130221)
