[The description below was written by a language model from this plasmid's Addgene catalogue record and pLannotate feature annotations shown in this document.]
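Description:
pRDAX-EMMI-019 IRES-B[C335T](H-I)//Esp3I is a small (about 2.4 kb) synthetic-biology part plasmid deposited as an extension to the EMMA modular assembly kit. It sits on a custom-built minimal backbone that is maintained in E. coli through a high-copy ColE1/pUC-type origin and selected with kanamycin. The resistance gene, an aph(3')-Ia aminoglycoside phosphotransferase, is driven by the E. coli cat promoter. Short transcription terminators (phage T3Te and T7Te, plus the bidirectional tonB terminator) bracket the origin and marker, an arrangement that generally serves to insulate the stored part from read-through transcription coming from the backbone, and vice versa.

The payload is a single element of viral origin: an internal ribosome entry site that the feature annotation identifies as the encephalomyocarditis virus (EMCV) IRES, spanning roughly 590 bp and carrying a C335T substitution. The record does not explain the reason for this base change. An IRES allows cap-independent translation initiation, so placing it between two coding sequences lets a second open reading frame be expressed from the same mRNA as the first. There is no promoter, coding sequence or polyadenylation signal for eukaryotic expression on this plasmid, so it functions as a donor of a building block rather than as an expression vector.

The name suggests that the part is released with the type IIS enzyme Esp3I and occupies the H-I position of the assembly scheme, which would let it be combined in a defined order with other kit parts to build multi-gene or bicistronic constructs. However, the catalogue lists the cloning sites as unknown, and the annotation does not mark restriction sites or overhangs.
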