Features (pLannotate 1.2.2; 7 found; start..end, strand, type, name):
     19..605     +  misc_feature   IRES2: internal ribosome entry site (IRES) of the encephalomyocarditis virus (EMCV)
    693..722     +  terminator     T3Te terminator: phage T3 early transcription terminator
    744..1331    +  rep_origin     ori: high-copy-number ColE1/pMB1/pBR322/pUC origin of replication
   1343..1370    -  terminator     T7Te terminator: phage T7 early transcription terminator
   1394..2209    -  CDS            KanR: aminoglycoside phosphotransferase; aph(3')-Ia; confers resistance to kanamycin in bacteria or G418 (Geneticin®) in eukaryotes
   2210..2312    -  promoter       cat promoter: promoter of the E. coli cat gene encoding chloramphenicol acetyltransferase
   2313..2344    -  terminator     tonB terminator: bidirectional E. coli tonB-P14 transcription terminator
>Addgene plasmid #130221 | pRDAX-EMMI-019 IRES-B[C335T](H-I)//Esp3I | depositor full sequence | sequence record 249599 | Full Sequence
AGGCTAGATAGATAGCCGCCCCTCTCCCTCCCCCCCCCCTAACGTTACTGGCCGAAGCCGCTTGGAATAA
GGCCGGTGTGCGTTTGTCTATATGTTATTTTCCACCATATTGCCGTCTTTTGGCAATGTGAGGGCCCGGA
AACCTGGCCCTGTCTTCTTGACGAGCATTCCTAGGGGTCTTTCCCCTCTCGCCAAAGGAATGCAAGGTCT
GTTGAATGTCGTGAAGGAAGCAGTTCCTCTGGTAGCTTCTTGAAGACAAACAACGTCTGTAGCGACCCTT
TGCAGGCAGCGGAACCCCCCACCTGGCGACAGGTGCCTCTGCGGCCAAAAGCCACGTGTATAAGATACAT
CTGCAAAGGCGGCACAACCCCAGTGCCACGTTGTGAGTTGGATAGTTGTGGAAAGAGTCAAATGGCTCTC
CTCAAGCGTATTCAACAAGGGGCTGAAGGATGCCCAGAAGGTACCCCATTGTATGGGATCTGATCTGGGG
CCTCGGTACACATGCTTTACATGTGTTTAGTCGAGGTTAAAAAAACGTCTAGGCCCCCCGAACCACGGGG
ACGTGGTTTTCCTTTGAAAAACACGATGATAATATGGCCACAACCATGGCGTCGAGACGAAACGAATTCA
AGCTTGATATCATTCAGGACGAGCCTCAGACTCCAGCGTAACTGGACTGCAATCAACTCACTGGCTCACC
TTCACGGGTGGGCCTTTCTTCGGTAGAAAATCAAAGGATCTTCTTGAGATCCTTTTTTTCTGCGCGTAAT
CTGCTGCTTGCAAACAAAAAAACCACCGCTACCAGCGGTGGTTTGTTTGCCGGATCAAGAGCTACCAACT
CTTTTTCCGAGGTAACTGGCTTCAGCAGAGCGCAGATACCAAATACTGTTCTTCTAGTGTAGCCGTAGTT
AGGCCACCACTTCAAGAACTCTGTAGCACCGCCTACATACCTCGCTCTGCTAATCCTGTTACCAGTGGCT
GCTGCCAGTGGCGATAAGTCGTGTCTTACCGGGTTGGACTCAAGACGATAGTTACCGGATAAGGCGCAGC
GGTCGGGCTGAACGGGGGGTTCGTGCACACAGCCCAGCTTGGAGCGAACGACCTACACCGAACTGAGATA
CCTACAGCGTGAGCTATGAGAAAGCGCCACGCTTCCCGAAGGGAGAAAGGCGGACAGGTATCCGGTAAGC
GGCAGGGTCGGAACAGGAGAGCGCACGAGGGAGCTTCCAGGGGGAAACGCCTGGTATCTTTATAGTCCTG
TCGGGTTTCGCCACCTCTGACTTGAGCATCGATTTTTGTGATGCTCGTCAGGGGGGCGGAGCCTATGGAA
AAACGCCAGCAACGCAGAAAGGCCCACCCGAAGGTGAGCCAGGTGATTACATTTGGGCCCTCATTAGAAA
AACTCATCGAGCATCAAGTGAAACTGCAATTTATTCATATCAGGATTATCAATACCATATTTTTGAAAAA
GCCGTTTCTGTAATGAAGGAGAAAACTCACCGAGGCAGTTCCATAGGATGGCAAGATCCTGGTATCGGTC
TGCGATTCCGACTCGTCCAACATCAATACAACCTATTAATTTCCCCTCGTCAAAAATAAGGTTATCAAGT
GAGAAATCACCATGAGTGACGACTGAATCCGGTGAGAATGGCAAAAGCTTATGCATTTCTTTCCAGACTT
GTTCAACAGGCCAGCCATTACGCTCGTCATCAAAATCACTCGCACCAACCAAACCGTTATTCATTCGTGA
TTGCGCCTGAGCGAGACGAAATACGCGATCGCCGTTAAAAGGACAATTACAAACAGGAATCGAATGCAAC
CGGCGCAGGAACACTGCCAGCGCATCAACAATATTTTCACCTGAATCAGGATATTCTTCTAATACCTGGA
ATGCTGTTTTCCCTGGGATCGCAGTGGTGAGTAACCATGCATCATCAGGAGTACGGATAAAATGCTTGAT
GGTCGGAAGAGGCATAAATTCCGTCAGCCAGTTTAGCCTGACCATCTCATCTGTAACATCATTGGCAACG
CTACCTTTGCCATGTTTCAGAAACAACTCTGGCGCATCGGGCTTCCCATACAATCGATAGATTGTCGCAC
CTGATTGCCCGACATTATCGCGAGCCCATTTATACCCATATAAATCAGCATCCATGTTGGAATTTAATCG
CGGCCTCGAGCAAGACGTTTCCCGTTGAATATGGCTCATTTTAGCTTCCTTAGCTCCTGAAAATCTCGAT
AACTCAAAAAATACGCCCGGTAGTGATCTTATTTCATTATGGTGAAAGTTGGAACCTCTTACGTGCCGAT
CAAGTCAAAAGCCTCCGGTCGGAGGCTTTTGACTTTCTGCTATGGAGGTCAGGTATGATTTAAATGGTCA
GTATTGAGCGATATCTAGAGAATTCGTCACGTCTCG
